>Addgene plasmid #82421 | pMCh-1475 | depositor full sequence | sequence record 156262 | pMCh-1475 sequence 7106 bps
TTCAATATTGGCCATTAGCCATATTATTCATTGGTTATATAGCATAAATCAATATTGGCTATTGGCCATT
GCATACGTTGTATCTATATCATAATATGTACATTTATATTGGCTCATGTCCAATATGACCGCCATGTTGG
CATTGATTATTGACTAGTTATTAATAGTAATCAATTACGGGGTCATTAGTTCATAGCCCATATATGGAGT
TCCGCGTTACATAACTTACGGTAAATGGCCCGCCTGGCTGACCGCCCAACGACCCCCGCCCATTGACGTC
AATAATGACGTATGTTCCCATAGTAACGCCAATAGGGACTTTCCATTGACGTCAATGGGTGGAGTATTTA
CGGTAAACTGCCCACTTGGCAGTACATCAAGTGTATCATATGCCAAGTCCGCCCCCTATTGACGTCAATG
ACGGTAAATGGCCCGCCTGGCATTATGCCCAGTACATGACCTTACGGGACTTTCCTACTTGGCAGTACAT
CTACGTATTAGTCATCGCTATTACCATGGTGATGCGGTTTTGGCAGTACACCAATGGGCGTGGATAGCGG
TTTGACTCACGGGGATTTCCAAGTCTCCACCCCATTGACGTCAATGGGAGTTTGTTTTGGCACCAAAATC
AACGGGACTTTCCAAAATGTCGTAACAACTGCGATCGCCCGCCCCGTTGACGCAAATGGGCGGTAGGCGT
GTACGGTGGGAGGTCTATATAAGCAGAGCTCGTTTAGTGAACCGTCAGATCACTAGAAGCTTTATTGCGG
TAGTTTATCACAGTTAAATTGCTAACGCAGTCAGTGCTTCTGACACAACAGTCTCGAACTTAAGCTGCAG
TGACTCTCTTAAGGTAGCCTTGCAGAAGTTGGTCGTGAGGCACTGGGCAGGTAAGTATCAAGGTTACAAG
ACAGGTTTAAGGAGACCAATAGAAACTGGGCTTGTCGAGACAGAGAAGACTCTTGCGTTTCTGATAGGCA
CCTATTGGTCTTACTGACATCCACTTTGCCTTTCTCTCCACAGGTGTCCACTCCCAGTTCAATTACAGCT
CTTAAGGCTAGAGTACTTAATACGACTCACTATAGGCTAGCCACCATGGCTTACCCATACGATGTTCCAG
ATTACGCTCCTGCAGGCATGGCCCCACAGTCCAGGCTGACCCAGTGGAAACAACCACTCCTCCCTGATCC
CGAGACCTCTCATGGCGAAACATGGGGCATGCCCAAGATTGAGCAGATGTCTCTGCTGTCAGGACCTGTA
GTGAGCTCCAGCCTGGAACAGCAGCATGGGGCTCCCAACCTTTCTCCACAGGCAAATAGGATTGCCGATC
CCGTGAGCTCACGGTGGGGCGTTGACGCCTCTCTTAAGCTCAGCGCCGACCCTCCAGAGTTCAAGCCCGG
AGTCCCCTGGCGCCCTCGGGGGGAGGGGGAAGAAAAGTCTGGTTCATCTGGAAGTAGTATGGAATCATCC
CCTCAGGGCATGCCTGCCAGTGGCAAGACTCAGATAACAGACAACCCAAACAAGCAGCCGGGCTTTCCAG
GCGGGTTTAGCAGCGCTAGCCAGTTCCCGTACTCTATAGCCAGCAGTCCCTGGCAGAACACTGAACCCAC
AGATAGCCTGAACAAGACCCAGGCGAACCCCAGTAGTATCAGACCACCTCCAGGGCTCAATACATCTACT
AGTAGCGGCCTCCCCGATACCCCCTCTGTCGAAGAGAGACCTGCATGGATGAAAAATCTCATGGATGGGG
GGACCCAGCAGAGCTTTGCCCAGGGACCTAATCCTGGGAACTTTCAGCTGGGACTGCGGTTGGGCTTCTC
CGCCAGCGGCAATTCCTGGAGTACCCAGGACGGGATGTCTGTTTCCGGACTGACTCCTAATAGCCAACCG
TGGGCTGCCCCAGGCGGACCTAGTTCTTCCTCCACACCATCCTCTGACCCCTCTGCCGAGGCCGCCAGCT
CCACCGCCAATGCCGTAACAAGTGCTGAACAGCTTAAACCTCAGGATGAAGGGATCTCAAGTTGGTCCAC
CAACCAGCCAATTCCGTCTGCGGAGGAGAAACAACAGCAGCCACCTGTGGCCCAAGGACCTAGGATGGGA
TCCGGTCGCGGCGGAGCCAACCCAATGAGTACTTGGCTGGTGTTGCGGAATCTGTCCCCACGGGCAGATC
CGACCGCAATGAGGGCTGTGTGCCAGCAGTACGGCCCACTCCTCACCTTTACTCTGAACCTTAGGCACGG
AAACAGCTTGATCAGATACTCTAATAAGGATCAAGCCGCCTCAGCACGGAACAACCTCAACGGGATGATG
GTGAAAGGTATGCAGCTTATCGCCGACTTTGCGACGGATAGCGATATTGGGGGGTTTTTTGAGCAGACAC
CCGACTGGTCCAACAACCCAATGCCACCCAACCCTAGCTTCGGCAACCCTTGGTCCTTCGGAACAGTTGA
TCCTAATCGACCTCTCGGATCCACTCAAGGACTGGAGAAAACGCCGCAAGGCCCCCCACCTCAAATGCCT
GCAATGGTTCCGCCGGGCATGCAATGGGGAAGTAGTTCTCAGCTCCCCGCTCAACTCTGGGGCAACTCCC
ATCCTGGTGCCGCCACAGGCTTCCCGTCTCAGGTGCCATCCATGTGGTCTTTCAGCGGAGGAGCCCCTCG
CGATGTCGAACCCCAATCCGGAACAAATGAGAATGGGTTGGTCTCTCCATCCATGACTACGTTTCTGCCT
CCCGGGTTGCTGAACGGTGGTGAGAGTGTCTAAGGCGGCCGCTTCCCTTTAGTGAGGGTTAATGCTTCGA
GCAGACATGATAAGATACATTGATGAGTTTGGACAAACCACAACTAGAATGCAGTGAAAAAAATGCTTTA
TTTGTGAAATTTGTGATGCTATTGCTTTATTTGTAACCATTATAAGCTGCAATAAACAAGTTAACAACAA
CAATTGCATTCATTTTATGTTTCAGGTTCAGGGGGAGATGTGGGAGGTTTTTTAAAGCAAGTAAAACCTC
TACAAATGTGGTAAAATCCGATAAGGATCGATCCGGGCTGGCGTAATAGCGAAGAGGCCCGCACCGATCG
CCCTTCCCAACAGTTGCGCAGCCTGAATGGCGAATGG
[124 nt withheld, positions 3118-3241]
C
[91 nt withheld, positions 3243-3333]
A
[49 nt withheld, positions 3335-3383]
CCTTTGACGTTGGAGTCCACGTTCTTT
[37 nt withheld, positions 3411-3447]
ACCCTATCTCGGTCTATTCTTTTGATTTATAAGGGATTTTGCCGATTTCGGCCTATTGGTTAAAAAATGA
GCTGATTTAACAAAAATTTAACGCGAATTTTAACAAAATATTAACGCTTACAATTTCCTGATGCGGTATT
TTCTCCTTACGCATCTGTGCGGTATTTCACACCGCATACGCGGATCTGCGCAGCACCATGGCCTGAAATA
ACCTCTGAAAGAGGAACTTGGTTAGGTACCTTCTGAGGCGGAAAGAACCAGCTGTGGAATGTGTGTCAGT
TAGGGTGTGGAAAGTCCCCAGGCTCCCCAGCAGGCAGAAGTATGCAAAGCATGCATCTCAATTAGTCAGC
AACCAGGTGTGGAAAGTCCCCAGGCTCCCCAGCAGGCAGAAGTATGCAAAGCATGCATCTCAATTAGTCA
GCAACCATAGTCCCGCCCCTAACTCCGCCCATCCCGCCCCTAACTCCGCCCAGTTCCGCCCATTCTCCGC
CCCATGGCTGACTAATTTTTTTTATTTATGCAGAGGCCGAGGCCGCCTCGGCCTCTGAGCTATTCCAGAA
GTAGTGAGGAGGCTTTTTTGGAGGCCTAGGCTTTTGCAAAAAGCTTGATTCTTCTGACACAACAGTCTCG
AACTTAAGGCTAGAGCCACCATGATTGAACAAGATGGATTGCACGCAGGTTCTCCGGCCGCTTGGGTGGA
GAGGCTATTCGGCTATGACTGGGCACAACAGACAATCGGCTGCTCTGATGCCGCCGTGTTCCGGCTGTCA
GCGCAGGGGCGCCCGGTTCTTTTTGTCAAGACCGACCTGTCCGGTGCCCTGAATGAACTGCAGGACGAGG
CAGCGCGGCTATCGTGGCTGGCCACGACGGGCGTTCCTTGCGCAGCTGTGCTCGACGTTGTCACTGAAGC
GGGAAGGGACTGGCTGCTATTGGGCGAAGTGCCGGGGCAGGATCTCCTGTCATCTCACCTTGCTCCTGCC
GAGAAAGTATCCATCATGGCTGATGCAATGCGGCGGCTGCATACGCTTGATCCGGCTACCTGCCCATTCG
ACCACCAAGCGAAACATCGCATCGAGCGAGCACGTACTCGGATGGAAGCCGGTCTTGTCGATCAGGATGA
TCTGGACGAAGAGCATCAGGGGCTCGCGCCAGCCGAACTGTTCGCCAGGCTCAAGGCGCGCATGCCCGAC
GGCGAGGATCTCGTCGTGACCCATGGCGATGCCTGCTTGCCGAATATCATGGTGGAAAATGGCCGCTTTT
CTGGATTCATCGACTGTGGCCGGCTGGGTGTGGCGGACCGCTATCAGGACATAGCGTTGGCTACCCGTGA
TATTGCTGAAGAGCTTGGCGGCGAATGGGCTGACCGCTTCCTCGTGCTTTACGGTATCGCCGCTCCCGAT
TCGCAGCGCATCGCCTTCTATCGCCTTCTTGACGAGTTCTTCTGAGCGGGACTCTGGGGTTCGAAATGAC
CGACCAAGCGACGCCCAACCTGCCATCACGATGGCCGCAATAAAATATCTTTATTTTCATTACATCTGTG
TGTTGGTTTTTTGTGTGAATCGATAGCGATAAGGATCCGCGTATGGTGCACTCTCAGTACAATCTGCTCT
GATGCCGCATAGTTAAGCCAGCCCCGACACCCGCCAACACCCGCTGACGCGCCCTGACGGGCTTGTCTGC
TCCCGGCATCCGCTTACAGACAAGCTGTGACCGTCTCCGGGAGCTGCATGTGTCAGAGGTTTTCACCGTC
ATCACCGAAACGCGCGAGACGAAAGGGCCTCGTGATACGCCTATTTTTATAGGTTAATGTCATGATAATA
ATGGTTTCTTAGACGTCAGGTGGCACTTTTCGGGGAAATGTGCGCGGAACCCCTATTTGTTTATTTTTCT
AAATACATTCAAATATGTATCCGCTCATGAGACAATAACCCTGATAAATGCTTCAATAATATTGAAAAAG
GAAGAGTATGAGTATTCAACATTTCCGTGTCGCCCTTATTCCCTTTTTTGCGGCATTTTGCCTTCCTGTT
TTTGCTCACCCAGAAACGCTGGTGAAAGTAAAAGATGCTGAAGATCAGTTGGGTGCACGAGTGGGTTACA
TCGAACTGGATCTCAACAGCGGTAAGATCCTTGAGAGTTTTCGCCCCGAAGAACGTTTTCCAATGATGAG
CACTTTTAAAGTTCTGCTATGTGGCGCGGTATTATCCCGTATTGACGCCGGGCAAGAGCAACTCGGTCGC
CGCATACACTATTCTCAGAATGACTTGGTTGAGTACTCACCAGTCACAGAAAAGCATCTTACGGATGGCA
TGACAGTAAGAGAATTATGCAGTGCTGCCATAACCATGAGTGATAACACTGCGGCCAACTTACTTCTGAC
AACGATCGGAGGACCGAAGGAGCTAACCGCTTTTTTGCACAACATGGGGGATCATGTAACTCGCCTTGAT
CGTTGGGAACCGGAGCTGAATGAAGCCATACCAAACGACGAGCGTGACACCACGATGCCTGTAGCAATGG
CAACAACGTTGCGCAAACTATTAACTGGCGAACTACTTACTCTAGCTTCCCGGCAACAATTAATAGACTG
GATGGAGGCGGATAAAGTTGCAGGACCACTTCTGCGCTCGGCCCTTCCGGCTGGCTGGTTTATTGCTGAT
AAATCTGGAGCCGGTGAGCGTGGGTCTCGCGGTATCATTGCAGCACTGGGGCCAGATGGTAAGCCCTCCC
GTATCGTAGTTATCTACACGACGGGGAGTCAGGCAACTATGGATGAACGAAATAGACAGATCGCTGAGAT
AGGTGCCTCACTGATTAAGCATTGGTAACTGTCAGACCAAGTTTACTCATATATACTTTAGATTGATTTA
AAACTTCATTTTTAATTTAAAAGGATCTAGGTGAAGATCCTTTTTGATAATCTCATGACCAAAATCCCTT
AACGTGAGTTTTCGTTCCACTGAGCGTCAGACCCCGTAGAAAAGATCAAAGGATCTTCTTGAGATCCTTT
TTTTCTGCGCGTAATCTGCTGCTTGCAAACAAAAAAACCACCGCTACCAGCGGTGGTTTGTTTGCCGGAT
CAAGAGCTACCAACTCTTTTTCCGAAGGTAACTGGCTTCAGCAGAGCGCAGATACCAAATACTGTTCTTC
TAGTGTAGCCGTAGTTAGGCCACCACTTCAAGAACTCTGTAGCACCGCCTACATACCTCGCTCTGCTAAT
CCTGTTACCAGTGGCTGCTGCCAGTGGCGATAAGTCGTGTCTTACCGGGTTGGACTCAAGACGATAGTTA
CCGGATAAGGCGCAGCGGTCGGGCTGAACGGGGGGTTCGTGCACACAGCCCAGCTTGGAGCGAACGACCT
ACACCGAACTGAGATACCTACAGCGTGAGCTATGAGAAAGCGCCACGCTTCCCGAAGGGAGAAAGGCGGA
CAGGTATCCGGTAAGCGGCAGGGTCGGAACAGGAGAGCGCACGAGGGAGCTTCCAGGGGGAAACGCCTGG
TATCTTTATAGTCCTGTCGGGTTTCGCCACCTCTGACTTGAGCGTCGATTTTTGTGATGCTCGTCAGGGG
GGCGGAGCCTATGGAAAAACGCCAGCAACGCGGCCTTTTTACGGTTCCTGGCCTTTTGCTGGCCTTTTGC
TCACATGGCTCGACAGATC
Features (pLannotate 1.2.2; 19 found; start..end, strand, type, name):
    141..518     +  enhancer       CMV enhancer: human cytomegalovirus immediate early enhancer
    519..730     +  promoter       CMV promoter: human cytomegalovirus (CMV) immediate early promoter
    891..1023    +  intron         chimeric intron: chimera between introns from human β-globin and immunoglobulin heavy chain genes
   1068..1086    +  promoter       T7 promoter: promoter for bacteriophage T7 RNA polymerase
   1102..1128    +  CDS            3xHA (fragment): three tandem HA epitope tags
   2776..2793    -  promoter       T3 promoter (fragment): promoter for bacteriophage T3 RNA polymerase
   2811..2932    -  polyA_signal   SV40 poly(A) signal: SV40 polyadenylation signal
   2955..3023    -  CDS            large T antigen (fragment): large T antigen from SV40 (simian virus 40)
   3047..3114    +  CDS            lacZα (fragment): LacZα fragment of β-galactosidase; lacZ fragment
   3118..3546    +  rep_origin     f1 ori (sequence partly withheld): f1 bacteriophage origin of replication; arrow indicates direction of (+) strand synthesis
   3574..3625    -  misc_feature   bom (fragment): basis of mobility region from pBR322
   3690..4047    +  promoter       SV40 promoter: SV40 enhancer and early promoter
   4098..4889    +  CDS            neo: KKA2_KLEPN - Also known as kan, nptII. Experimental evidence at protein level: Swiss-Prot protein existence level 1. Resistance to kanamycin, neomycin, paromomycin, ribostamycin, butirosin and gentamicin B. From Klebsiella pneumoniae.
   4956..5004    +  polyA_signal   poly(A) signal: synthetic polyadenylation signal
   5024..5078    -  misc_feature   bom (fragment): basis of mobility region from pBR322
   5180..5215    -  CDS            rop (fragment): Rop protein, which maintains plasmids at low copy number; rop
   5310..5414    +  promoter       AmpR promoter: bla
   5415..6275    +  CDS            AmpR: β-lactamase; bla; confers resistance to ampicillin, carbenicillin, and related antibiotics
   6446..7034    +  rep_origin     ori: high-copy-number ColE1/pMB1/pBR322/pUC origin of replication
