[The description below was written by a language model from this plasmid's Addgene catalogue record and pLannotate feature annotations shown in this document.]
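Description:
pMCh-1475 is a 7.1 kb mammalian expression plasmid built on the pCiNeo backbone. It produces an HA-tagged C-terminal fragment of GW182 from the sea anemone Nematostella vectensis. The insert, called nvGW182 CED, is about 1.6 kb and encodes residues 1159–1698, with amino acids 1–1158 of the full-length protein deleted. It was cloned between SbfI and NotI sites, both of which remain intact, downstream of an HA epitope supplied by the backbone, so the tag sits at the N-terminus. The feature table annotates this tag only as a short match to a 3xHA element and does not annotate the insert itself, which lies in the unlabelled region between the tag and the SV40 polyadenylation signal.

Transcription is driven by the human cytomegalovirus immediate early enhancer and promoter. A chimeric β-globin/immunoglobulin intron follows, a standard element for improving mRNA processing and expression, and the transcript ends at the SV40 poly(A) signal. T7 and partial T3 phage promoters flank the cloning region. A separate cassette places the neo gene under the SV40 enhancer/early promoter with a synthetic poly(A) signal, which allows G418 selection of stably transfected mammalian cells. In bacteria the plasmid is maintained by a high-copy ColE1/pUC-type origin and selected with ampicillin through β-lactamase. An f1 origin is also present for single-stranded DNA production.

The associated study concerns the conservation of miRNA-mediated silencing across animal evolution. The construct is suited to expressing the cnidarian GW182 C-terminal region in mammalian cells, with the HA tag available for detection or pull-down of the protein.
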