Addgene plasmid #82421: pMCh-1475
Purpose: Plasmid for expression of HA-tagged C-terminal region of Nematostella vectensis GW182 (aa 1159-1698) in mammalian cells
Depositing lab: Marina Chekulaeva. Depositing organization: Max-Delbrueck-Centrum fuer Molekulare Medizin (MDC). Publication: Conservation of miRNA-mediated silencing mechanisms across 600 million years of animal evolution. Mauri M, Kirchner M, Aharoni R, Ciolli Mattioli C, van den Bruck D, Gutkovitch N, Modepalli V, Selbach M, Moran Y, Chekulaeva M. Nucleic Acids Res. 2016 Sep 6. pii: gkw792. 10.1093/nar/gkw792 PubMed 27604873.
Backbone
  Vector backbone: pCiNeo
  Backbone size w/o insert (bp): 5470
  Total vector size (bp): 7106
  Vector type: Mammalian Expression
Growth in bacteria
  Bacterial resistance: Ampicillin, 100 μg/mL
  Growth temperature: 37°C
  Growth strain: DH5alpha
  Copy number: High Copy
Gene/Insert
  Gene/Insert name: nvGW182 CED
  Species: Nematostella vectensis
  Insert size (bp): 1636
  Mutation: deleted amino acids 1-1158 from nvGW182
  Promoter: CMV
  Tag / fusion protein: HA (N terminal on backbone)
  Cloning method: Restriction Enzyme; 5′ cloning site SbfI (not destroyed); 3′ cloning site NotI (not destroyed)
  Sequencing primers: 5′ CACAGGTGTCCACTCCCAGTTC; 3′ ACTGCATTCTAGTTGTGGTTTGTCC
Terms and licenses: Academic/Nonprofit Terms; Industry Terms: Not Available to Industry
How to cite: pMCh-1475 was a gift from Marina Chekulaeva (Addgene plasmid # 82421 ; http://n2t.net/addgene:82421 ; RRID:Addgene_82421)
