>Addgene plasmid #82421 | pMCh-1475 | addgene partial sequence | sequence record 158855 | CMV-F 5'-CGCAAATGGGCGGTAGGCGTG-3'
ACCGTCAGATCACTAGAAGCTTTATTGCGGTAGTTTATCACAGTTAAATTGCTAACGCAGTCAGTGCTTC
TGACACAACAGTCTCGAACTTAAGCTGCAGTGACTCTCTTAAGGTAGCCTTGCAGAAGTTGGTCGTGAGG
CACTGGGCAGGTAAGTATCAAGGTTACAAGACAGGTTTAAGGAGACCAATAGAAACTGGGCTTGTCGAGA
CAGAGAAGACTCTTGCGTTTCTGATAGGCACCTATTGGTCTTACTGACATCCACTTTGCCTTTCTCTCCA
CAGGTGTCCACTCCCAGTTCAATTACAGCTCTTAAGGCTAGAGTACTTAATACGACTCACTATAGGCTAG
CCACCATGGCTTACCCATACGATGTTCCAGATTACGCTCCTGCAGGCATGGCCCCACAGTCCAGGCTGAC
CCAGTGGAAACAACCACTCCTCCCTGATCCCGAGACCTCTCATGGCGAAACATGGGGCATGCCCAAGATT
GAGCAGATGTCTCTGCTGTCAGGACCTGTAGTGAGCTCCAGCCTGGAACAGCAGCATGGGGCTCCCAACC
TTTCTCCACAGGCAAATAGGATTGCCGATCCCGTGAGCTCACGGTGGGGCGTTGACGCCTCTCTTAAGCT
CAGCGCCGACCCTCCAGAGTTCAAGCCCGGAGTCCCCTGGCGCCCTCGGGGGGAGGGGGAAGAA
