>Addgene plasmid #82421 | pMCh-1475 | addgene partial sequence | sequence record 158856 | EBV-rev 5'-GTGGTTTGTCCAAACTCATC-3'
ACCCTCACTAAAGGGAAGCGGCCGCCTTAGACACTCTCACCACCGTTCAGCAACCCGGGAGGCAGAAACG
TAGTCATGGATGGAGAGACCAACCCATTCTCATTTGTTCCGGATTGGGGTTCGACATCGCGAGGGGCTCC
TCCGCTGAAAGACCACATGGATGGCACCTGAGACGGGAAGCCTGTGGCGGCACCAGGATGGGAGTTGCCC
CAGAGTTGAGCGGGGAGCTGAGAACTACTTCCCCATTGCATGCCCGGCGGAACCATTGCAGGCATTTGAG
GTGGGGGGCCTTGCGGCGTTTTCTCCAGTCCTTGAGTGGATCCGAGAGGTCGATTAGGATCAACTGTTCC
GAAGGACCAAGGGTTGCCGAAGCTAGGGTTGGGTGGCATTGGGTTGTTGGACCAGTCGGGTGTCTGCTCA
AAAAACCCCCCAATATCGCTATCCGTCGCAAAGTCGGCGATAAGCTGCATACCTTTCACCATCATCCCGT
TGAGGTTGTTCCGTGCTGAGGCGGCTTGATCCTTATTAGAGTATCTGATCAAGCTGTTTCCGTGCCTAAG
GTTCAGAGTAAAGGTGAGGAGTGGGCCGTACTGCTGGCACACAGCCCTCATTGCGGTCGGATCTGCCCGT
GGGGACAGATTCCGCAACACCAGCCAAGTACTCATTGGGTTGGCTCCGCCGCGACCGGATCCCATCCTAG
GTCCTTGGGCCACAGGTGGCTGCTGTTGTTTCTCCTCCGCAGACGGAATTGGCTGGTTGGTGGACCAACT
TGAGATCCCTTCATCCTGAGGTTTAAGCTGTTCAGCACTTGTTACGGCATTGGCGGTGGAGCTGGCGGCC
TCGGCAGA
